>Addgene plasmid #40071 | pRVH1-hygro shStx3 | addgene partial sequence | sequence record 54499 | H1 5'-tcgctatgtgttctgggaaa-3'
GGATTGGGATCTTATAAGTTCTGTATGAGACCACAGATCTCCGAGTATGGAGAGGCCTCTTCAAGAGAGA
TGTGCCTCTCCATACTCTTTTTGGAAAAGCCTATCGATACCGTCGACCTCGAGGGATCTTCAATTCCGGC
GCCTAGAGAAGGAGTGAGGGCTGGATAAAGGGAGGATCGAGGCGGGGTCGAACGAGGAGGTTCAAGGGGG
AGAGACGGGGCGGATGGAGGAAGAGGAGGCGGAGGCTTAGGGTGTACAAAGGGCTTGACCCAGGGAGGGG
GGTCAAAAGCCAAGGCTTCCCAGGTCACGATGTAGGGGACCTGGTCTGGGTGTCCATGCGGGCCAGGTGA
AAAGACCTTGATCTTAACCTGGGTGATGAGGTCTCGGTTAAAGGTGCCGTCTCGCGGCCATCCGACGTTA
AAGGTTGGCCATTCTGCAGAGCAGAAGGTAACCCAACGTCTCTTCTTGACATCTACCGACTGGTTGTGAG
CGATCCGCTCGACATCTTTCCAGTGACCTAAGGTCAAACTTAANGGAGTGGTAACAGTCTGGCCCTA
