[The description below was written by a language model from this plasmid's Addgene catalogue record.]
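Description:
pRVH1-hygro shStx3 is a retroviral shRNA vector built on the pRVH1-hygro backbone (about 8 kb; roughly 8.06 kb with the insert) for stable knockdown of syntaxin 3 (Stx3) in canine cells. It is maintained in E. coli as a high-copy plasmid under ampicillin selection, and it carries a hygromycin resistance marker so that transduced mammalian cells that have integrated the provirus can be selected. No feature table accompanies the record, so the bacterial origin, the LTR and packaging elements, and the promoter driving the hygromycin marker are not specified, although a retroviral vector of this type would be expected to supply the sequences needed for packaging and integration.

The payload is a short hairpin cassette of about 60 bp, designated Stx3 shRNA-1, directed against the dog (Canis lupus familiaris) Stx3 transcript. It is expressed from the H1 promoter, an RNA polymerase III promoter commonly used to produce small, precisely defined hairpin transcripts that are processed by the cellular RNAi machinery into siRNA. The hairpin was inserted by restriction cloning between AgeI and BamHI sites, both of which were destroyed in the process, so these enzymes cannot be used to excise the insert.

The "-1" suffix suggests it may be one of several Stx3 hairpins, though the record does not list others. The associated publication concerns the control of single apical membrane domain formation in epithelial cells, consistent with using this construct to generate hygromycin-selected, Stx3-depleted canine epithelial cell lines for studies of apical trafficking and polarity. The specific cell line is not stated.
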