Addgene plasmid #40071: pRVH1-hygro shStx3
Depositing lab: Fernando Martin-Belmonte. Depositing organization: Centro de Biologia Molecular Severo Ochoa. Publication: Synaptotagmin-like proteins control the formation of a single apical membrane domain in epithelial cells. Galvez-Santisteban M, Rodriguez-Fraticelli AE, Bryant DM, Vergarajauregui S, Yasuda T, Banon-Rodriguez I, Bernascone I, Datta A, Spivak N, Young K, Slim CL, Brakeman PR, Fukuda M, Mostov KE, Martin-Belmonte F. Nat Cell Biol. 2012 Jul 22. doi: 10.1038/ncb2541. PubMed 22820376.
Backbone
  Vector backbone: pRVH1-hygro
  Backbone size w/o insert (bp): 8000
  Total vector size (bp): 8060
  Vector type: Retroviral
  Selectable markers: Hygromycin
Growth in bacteria
  Bacterial resistance: Ampicillin, 100 μg/mL
  Growth temperature: 37°C
  Growth strain: DH5alpha
  Copy number: High Copy
Gene/Insert
  Gene/Insert name: Stx3 shRNA-1
  gRNA/shRNA sequence: (AA)GAGTATGGAGAGGCACATC
  Species: Canis lupus familiaris (dog)
  Promoter: H1
  Cloning method: Restriction Enzyme; 5′ cloning site AgeI (destroyed during cloning); 3′ cloning site BamHI (destroyed during cloning)
  Sequencing primers: 5′ TCGCTATGTGTTCTGGGAAA
Terms and licenses: Academic/Nonprofit Terms; Industry Terms: Not Available to Industry
How to cite: pRVH1-hygro shStx3 was a gift from Fernando Martin-Belmonte (Addgene plasmid # 40071 ; http://n2t.net/addgene:40071 ; RRID:Addgene_40071)
